>Addgene plasmid #12514 | pMOLUC | depositor full sequence | sequence record 7337 | Author sequence
GGAAACAGCTATGACCATGATTACGCCAAGCTCGAAATTAACCCTCACTAAAGGGAACAAAAGCTGGTAC
GAGGACAGGCTGGAGCCATGGCTGGTGACCACGTCGTGGAATGCCTTCGAATTCAGCACCTGCACATGGG
ACGTCGACCTGAGGTAATTATAACCCGGGCCCTATATATGGATCCAATTGCAATGATCATCATGACAGAT
CTGCGCGCGATCGATATCAGCGCTTTAAATTTGCGCATGCTAGCTATAGTTCTAGAGGTACCGGTTGTTA
ACGTTAGCCGGCTACGTATACTCCGGAATATTAATAGGCCTAGGATGCATATGGCGGCCGCCTGCAGCTG
GCGCCATCGATACGCGTACGTCGCGACCGCGGACATGTACAGAGCTCGAGAAGTACTAGTGGCCACGTGG
GCCGTGCACCTTAAGCTTGCCTAATCGGACGAAAAAATGACCATGATTACGCCAAGCTCCAATTCGCCCT
ATAGTGAGTCGTATTACAATTCACTGGCCGTCGTTTTACCCGGATCTGCATCGCAGGATGCTGCTGGCTA
CCCTGTGGAACACCTACATCTGTATTAACGAAGCGCTGGCATTGACCCTGAGTGATTTTTCTCTGGTCCC
GCCGCATCCATACCGCCAGTTGTTTACCCTCACAACGTTCCAGTAACCGGGCATGTTCATCATCAGTAAC
CCGTATCGTGAGCATCCTCTCTCGTTTCATCGGTATCATTACCCCCATGAACAGAAATCCCCCTTACACG
GAGGCATCAGTGACCAAACAGGAAAAAACCGCCCTTAACATGGCCCGCTTTATCAGAAGCCAGACATTAA
CGCTTCTGGAGAAACTCAACGAGCTGGACGCGGATGAACAGGCAGACATCTGTGAATCGCTTCACGACCA
CGCTGATGAGCTTTACCGCAGCTGCCTCGCGCGTTTCGGTGATGACGGTGAAAACCTCTGACACATGCAG
CTCCCGGAGACGGTCACAGCTTGTCTGTAAGCGGATGCCGGGAGCAGACAAGCCCGTCAGGGCGCGTCAG
CGGGTGTTGGCGGGTGTCGGGGCGCAGCCATGACCCAGTCACGTAGCGATAGCGGAGTGTATACTGGCTT
AACTATGCGGCATCAGAGCAGATTGTACTGAGAGTGCACCATATGCGGTGTGAAATACCGCACAGATGCG
TAAGGAGAAAATACCGCATCAGGCGCTCTTCCGCTTCCTCGCTCACTGACTCGCTGCGCTCGGTCGTTCG
GCTGCGGCGAGCGGTATCAGCTCACTCAAAGGCGGTAATACGGTTATCCACAGAATCAGGGGATAACGCA
GGAAAGAACATGTGAGCAAAAGGCCAGCAAAAGGCCAGGAACCGTAAAAAGGCCGCGTTGCTGGCGTTTT
TCCATAGGCTCCGCCCCCCTGACGAGCATCACAAAAATCGACGCTCAAGTCAGAGGTGGCGAAACCCGAC
AGGACTATAAAGATACCAGGCGTTTCCCCCTGGAAGCTCCCTCGTGCGCTCTCCTGTTCCGACCCTGCCG
CTTACCGGATACCTGTCCGCCTTTCTCCCTTCGGGAAGCGTGGCGCTTTCTCATAGCTCACGCTGTAGGT
ATCTCAGTTCGGTGTAGGTCGTTCGCTCCAAGCTGGGCTGTGTGCACGAACCCCCCGTTCAGCCCGACCG
CTGCGCCTTATCCGGTAACTATCGTCTTGAGTCCAACCCGGTAAGACACGACTTATCGCCACTGGCAGCA
GCCACTGGTAACAGGATTAGCAGAGCGAGGTATGTAGGCGGTGCTACAGAGTTCTTGAAGTGGTGGCCTA
ACTACGGCTACACTAGAAGGACAGTATTTGGTATCTGCGCTCTGCTGAAGCCAGTTACCTTCGGAAAAAG
AGTTGGTAGCTCTTGATCCGGCAAACAAACCACCGCTGGTAGCGGTGGTTTTTTTGTTTGCAAGCAGCAG
ATTACGCGCAGAAAAAAAGGATCTCAAGAAGATCCTTTGATCTTTTCTACGGGGTCTGACGCTCAGTGGA
ACGAAAACTCACGTTAAGGGATTTTGGTCATGAGATTATCAAAAAGGATCTTCACCTAGATCCTTTTAAA
TTAAAAATGAAGTTTTAAATCAATCTAAAGTATATATGAGTAAACTTGGTCTGACAGTTACCAATGCTTA
ATCAGTGAGGCACCTATCTCAGCGATCTGTCTATTTCGTTCATCCATAGTTGCCTGACTCCCCGTCGTGT
AGATAACTACGATACGGGAGGGCTTACCATCTGGCCCCAGTGCTGCAATGATACCGCGAGACCCACGCTC
ACCGGCTCCAGATTTATCAGCAATAAACCAGCCAGCCGGAAGGGCCGAGCGCAGAAGTGGTCCTGCAACT
TTATCCGCCTCCATCCAGTCTATTAATTGTTGCCGGGAAGCTAGAGTAAGTAGTTCGCCAGTTAATAGTT
TGCGCAACGTTGTTGCCATTGCTGCAGGCATCGTGGTGTCACGCTCGTCGTTTGGTATGGCTTCATTCAG
CTCCGGTTCCCAACGATCAAGGCGAGTTACATGATCCCCCATGTTGTGCAAAAAAGCGGTTAGCTCCTTC
GGTCCTCCGATCGTTGTCAGAAGTAAGTTGGCCGCAGTGTTATCACTCATGGTTATGGCAGCACTGCATA
ATTCTCTTACTGTCATGCCATCCGTAAGATGCTTTTCTGTGACTGGTGAGTACTCAACCAAGTCATTCTG
AGAATAGTGTATGCGGCGACCGAGTTGCTCTTGCCCGGCGTCAACACGGGATAATACCGCGCCACATAGC
AGAACTTTAAAAGTGCTCATCATTGGAAAACGTTCTTCGGGGCGAAAACTCTCAAGGATCTTACCGCTGT
TGAGATCCAGTTCGATGTAACCCACTCGTGCACCCAACTGATCTTCAGCATCTTTTACTTTCACCAGCGT
TTCTGGGTGAGCAAAAACAGGAAGGCAAAATGCCGCAAAAAAGGGAATAAGGGCGACACGGAAATGTTGA
ATACTCATACTCTTCCTTTTTCAATATTATTGAAGCATTTATCAGGGTTATTGTCTCATGAGCGGATACA
TATTTGAATGTATTTAGAAAAATAAACAAATAGGGGTTCCGCGCACATTTCCCCGAAAAGTGCCACCTGA
CGTCTAAGAAACCATTATTATCATGACATTAACCTATAAAAATAGGCGTATCACGAGGCCCTTTCGTCTT
CAAGAATT
Features (pLannotate 1.2.2; 9 found; start..end, strand, type, name):
     36..54      +  promoter       T3 promoter: promoter for bacteriophage T3 RNA polymerase
    488..506     -  promoter       T7 promoter: promoter for bacteriophage T7 RNA polymerase
    509..529     +  CDS            lacZα (fragment): LacZα fragment of β-galactosidase; lacZ fragment
    629..739     -  CDS            mbeC (fragment): MBEC_ECOLX - Experimental evidence at protein level: Swiss-Prot protein existence level 1. Required for efficient mobilization of ColE1 plasmid and is thus essential to promote the specific transfer of the plasmid during conjugation. Probably functions by inducing DNA bending, helping the MbeA relaxase to melt the DNA around the nic site and cleave the phosphodiester bond. Binds specifically double-stranded DNA (dsDNA) containing the ColE1 oriT but does not recognize the inverted repeat (IR). From Escherichia coli.
    780..971     +  CDS            rop: Rop protein, which maintains plasmids at low copy number; rop
   1073..1213    +  misc_feature   bom: basis of mobility region from pBR322
   1399..1987    -  rep_origin     ori: high-copy-number ColE1/pMB1/pBR322/pUC origin of replication
   2158..3018    -  CDS            AmpR: β-lactamase; bla; confers resistance to ampicillin, carbenicillin, and related antibiotics
   3019..3123    -  promoter       AmpR promoter: bla
