[The description below was written by a language model from this plasmid's Addgene catalogue record and pLannotate feature annotations shown in this document.]
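Description:
pMOLUC is a small (3,228 bp) empty bacterial cloning backbone designed as a lower-copy-number alternative to pUC-type vectors, with the associated publication describing improved efficiency in cloning large DNA fragments. It is propagated in E. coli under ampicillin selection, provided by a β-lactamase (AmpR) gene driven by its native bla promoter. Replication depends on a ColE1/pMB1-family origin. Although the annotation tool labels this origin generically as high copy, the plasmid also carries an intact rop gene, whose product dampens replication initiation and keeps copy number low, consistent with the catalogue's "low copy" designation. The adjacent bom (basis of mobility) region and a short mbeC fragment are remnants of the pBR322/ColE1-type sequence, suggesting that the replication module derives from that lineage rather than from pUC.

The cloning region sits between a T3 promoter and an oppositely oriented T7 promoter, roughly 430 bp apart. These serve as sequencing primer sites flanking the insertion point and could in principle drive in vitro transcription of either strand of an insert. Only a very short lacZα fragment is annotated beside the T7 promoter, so the feature table does not support functional blue/white screening. The specific restriction sites available for cloning are not listed in the record, which refers to a map. No insert is present. The catalogue also lists neomycin/G418 as a selectable marker, but no neomycin resistance cassette appears in the feature table, and the plasmid's small size leaves little room for one, so this entry is not corroborated by the sequence annotation.
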