Addgene plasmid #12514: pMOLUC
Purpose: (Empty Backbone)
Depositing lab: Tong-Chuan He. Depositing organization: University of Chicago. Publication: Increased efficiency of cloning large DNA fragments using a lower copy number plasmid. Feng T, Li Z, Jiang W, Breyer B, Zhou L, Cheng H, Haydon RC, Ishikawa A, Joudeh MA, He TC. Biotechniques. 2002 May . 32(5):992, 994, 996 passim. 10.2144/02325bm03 PubMed 12019795.
Backbone
  Vector backbone: na
  Backbone size (bp): 3228
  Vector type: Bacterial Expression
  Selectable markers: Neomycin (select with G418)
Growth in bacteria
  Bacterial resistance: Ampicillin, 100 μg/mL
  Growth temperature: 37°C
  Growth strain: DH5alpha
  Copy number: Low Copy
Gene/Insert
  Gene/Insert name: None
  Cloning method: Restriction Enzyme; 5′ cloning site See map (unknown if destroyed); 3′ cloning site See map (unknown if destroyed)
  Sequencing primers: 5′ T3; 3′ T7
Terms and licenses: Academic/Nonprofit Terms; Industry Terms: Not Available to Industry
How to cite: pMOLUC was a gift from Tong-Chuan He (Addgene plasmid # 12514 ; http://n2t.net/addgene:12514 ; RRID:Addgene_12514)
