>Addgene plasmid #12514 | pMOLUC | addgene partial sequence | sequence record 18971 | 12514 with M13R
ATTACCCCTCACTAAAGGGAACAAAGCTGGTACGAGGACAGGCTGGAGCCATGGGCATGGCTACTCAAGC
TGATTTGATGGAGTTGGACATGGCCATGGCTGGTGACCACGTCGTGGAATGCCTTCGAATTCAGCACCTG
CACATGGGACGTCGACCTGAGGTAATTATAACCCGGGCCCTATATATGGATCCAATTGCAATGATCATCA
TGACAGATCTGCGCGCGATCGATATCAGCGCTTTAAATTTGCGCATGCTAGCTATAGTTCTAGAGGTACC
GGTTGTTAACGTTAGCCGGCTACGTATACTCCGGAATATTAATAGGCCTAGGATGCATATGGCGGCCGCC
TGCAGCTGGCGCCATCGATACGCGTACGTCGCGACCGCGGACATGTACAGAGCTCGAGAAGTACTAGTGG
CCACGTGGGCCGTGCACCTTAAGCTTTTAAATAAGGAGGAATAACATATGACCATGATTACGCCAAGCTC
CAATTCGCCCTATAGTGAGTCGTATTACAATTCACTGGCCGTCGTTTTACTATGCGGTGTGAAATACCGC
ACAGATGCGTAAGGAGAAAATACCGCATCAGGCGCTCTTCCGCTTCCTCGCTCACTGACTCGCTGCGCTC
GGTCGTTCGGCTG
